>Addgene plasmid #229474 | pMS13 | addgene full sequence | sequence record 457044 | Addgene NGS Result
ACGGGATAATACCGCGCCACATAGCAGAACTTTAAAAGTGCTCATCATTGGAAAACGTTCTTCGGGGCGA
AAACTCTCAAGGATCTTACCGCTGTTGAGATCCAGTTCGATGTAACCCACTCGTGCACCCAACTGATCTT
CAGCATCTTTTACTTTCACCAGCGTTTCTGGGTGAGCAAAAACAGGAAGGCAAAATGCCGCAAAAAAGGG
AATAAGGGCGACACGGAAATGTTGAATACTCATACTCTTCCTTTTTCAATATTATTGAAGCATTTATCAG
GGTTATTGTCTCATGAGCGGATACATATTTGAATGTATTTAGAAAAATAAACAAATAGGGGTTCCGCGCA
CATTTCCCCGAAAAGTGCCACCTGACGTCTAAGAAACCATTATTATCATGACATTAACCTATAAAAATAG
GCGTATCACGAGGCCCTTTCGTCTTCAAGAATTTTATAAACCGTGGAGCGGGCAATACTGAGCTGATGAG
CAATTTCCGTTGCACCAGTGCCCTTCTGATGAAGCGTCAGCACGACGTTCCTGTCCACGGTACGCCTGCG
GCCAAATTTGATTCCTTTCAGCTTTGCTTCCTGTCGGCCCTCATTCGTGCGCTCTAGGATCTCGATCCCG
CGAAATTAATACGACTCACTATAGGGGAATTGTGAGCGGATAACAATTCCCCTCTAGAAATAATTTTGTT
TAACTTTAAGAAGGAGATATACATATGACGCAGCCATTGGTCGGAAAACAGATTCTCATTGTTGAAGATG
AGCAGGTATTTCGCTCGCTTCTGGATTCATGGTTTTCCTCATTGGGAGCGACAACGGTACTGGCGGCTGA
TGGGGTGGATGCCCTTGAGTTGCTGGGAGGTTTCACTCCAGACCTGATGATATGTGATATCGCGATGCCA
CGAATGAACGGGCTTAAACTGCTGGAGCATATACGTAACAGAGGCGACCAGACCCCAGTTCTGGTGATAT
CTGCCACTGAAAATATGGCAGATATTGCCAAAGCGTTACGTCTGGGCGTTGAAGATGTTTTGCTGAAACC
AGTTAAAGATCTGAATCGCTTGCGCGAGATGGTTTTTGCCTGTCTCTATCCCAGCATGTTTAATTCGCGC
GTTGAGGAAGAGGAAAGGCTTTTTCGCGACTGGGATGCAATGGTTGATAACCCTGCCGCAGCGGCGAAAT
TATTACAGGAACTACAACCGCCGGTTCAGCAGGTGATTTCCCATTGCCGGGTTAATTATCGTCAATTGGT
TGCCGCGGACAAACCCGGCCTGGTGCTTGATATTGCCGCACTTTCGGAAAACGATCTGGCATTTTATTGC
CTTGATGTCACCCGAGCTGGACATAATGGCGTACTTGCTGCCTTGTTATTACGCGCATTGTTTAACGGAT
TATTACAGGAACAGCTTGCACACCAAAATCAACGGTTGCCAGAGTTGGGCGCGTTATTGAAGCAGGTAAA
CCATTTACTTCGTGCGGCCGCTCTGCCGGGGCAGTTTCCGCTATTAGTTGGCTATTATCATCGCGAACTG
AAAAATCTCATTCTGGTTTCTGCGGGTCTGAATGCGACGTTAAATACCGGCGAACACCAGGTGCAAATCA
GTAATGGTGTTCCGTTAGGCACTTTAGGTAACGCTTATTTGAATCAATTGAGCCAGCGATGCGATGCCTG
GCAATGCCAAATATGGGGAACCGGTGGTCGACTGCGCTTGATGTTGTCTGCAGAATGAGGATCCGAATTC
GAGCTCCGTCGACAAGCTTGCGGCCGCACTCGAGCACCACCACCACCACCACTGAGATCCGGCTGCTAAC
AAAGCCCGAAAGGAAGCTGAGTTGGCTGCTGCCACCGCTGAGCAATAACTAGCATAACCCCTTGGGGCCT
CTAAACGGGTCTTGAGGGGTTTTTTGCTGAAAGGAGGAACTATATCCGGATTGGCGAATGGG
[124 nt withheld, positions 1953-2076]
C
[91 nt withheld, positions 2078-2168]
A
[49 nt withheld, positions 2170-2218]
CCTTTGACGTTGGAGTCCACGTTCTTT
[37 nt withheld, positions 2246-2282]
ACCCTATCTCGGTCTATTCTTTTGATTTATAAGGGATTTTGCCGATTTCGGCCTATTGGTTAAAAAATGA
GCTGATTTAACAAAAATTTAACGCGAATTTTAACAAAATATTAACGCTTACAATTTAGGTGGCACTTTTC
GGGGAAATGTGCGCGGAACCCCTATTTGTTTATTTTTCTAAATACATTCAAATATGTATCCGCTCATGAA
TTAATTCTTAGAAAAACTCATCGAGCATCAAATGAAACTGCAATTTATTCATATCAGGATTATCAATACC
ATATTTTTGAAAAAGCCGTTTCTGTAATGAAGGAGAAAACTCACCGAGGCAGTTCCATAGGATGGCAAGA
TCCTGGTATCGGTCTGCGATTCCGACTCGTCCAACATCAATACAACCTATTAATTTCCCCTCGTCAAAAA
TAAGGTTATCAAGTGAGAAATCACCATGAGTGACGACTGAATCCGGTGAGAATGGCAACCCGGGGATCGC
AGTGGTGAGTAACCATGCATCATCAGGAGTACGGATAAAATGCTTGATGGTCGGAAGAGGCATAAATTCC
GTCAGCCAGTTTAGTCTGACCATCTCATCTGTAACATCATTGGCAACGCTACCTTTGCCATGTTTCAGAA
ACAACTCTGGCGCATCGGGCTTCCCATACAATCGATAGATTGTCGCACCTGATTGCCCGACATTATCGCG
AGCCCATTTATACCCATATAAATCAGCATCCATGTTGGAATTTAATCGCGGCAGATAAGACGTTTCCCGT
TGAATATGGCTCATAACACCCCTTGTATTACTGTTTATGTAAGCAGACAGTTTTATTGTTCATGATGATA
TATTTTTATCTTGTGCAATGTAACATCAGAGATTTTGAGACACAACGTGGCTTTGTTGAATAAATCGAAC
TTTTGCTGAGTTGAAGGATCAGATCACGCATCTTCCCGACAACGCAGACCGTTCCGTGGCAAAGCAAAAG
TTCAAAATCACCAACTGGTCCACCTACAACAAAGCTCTCATCAACCGTGGCTCCCTCACTTTCTGGCTGG
ATGATGGGGCGATTCAGGCCTGGAATGAGTCAGCAACACCTTCTTCACGAGGCAGACCTCAGCGCTAGCG
GAGTGTATACTGGCTTACTATGTTGGCACTGATGAGGGTGTCAGTGAAGTGCTTCATGTGGCAGGAGAAA
AAAGGCTGCACCGGTGCGTCAGCAGAATATGTGATACAGGATATATTCCGCTTCCTCGCTCACTGACTCG
CTACGCTCGGTCGTTCGACTGCGGCGAGCGGAAATGGCTTACGAACGGGGCGGAGATTTCCTGGAAGATG
CCAGGAAGATACTTAACAGGGAAGTGAGAGGGCCGCGGCAAAGCCGTTTTTCCATAGGCTCCGCCCCCCT
GACAAGCATCACGAAATCTGACGCTCAAATCAGTGGTGGCGAAACCCGACAGGACTATAAAGATACCAGG
CGTTTCCCCCTGGCGGCTCCCTCGTGCGCTCTCCTGTTCCTGCCTTTCGGTTTACCGGTGTCATTCCGCT
GTTATGGCCGCGTTTGTCTCATTCCACGCCTGACACTCAGTTCCGGGTAGGCAGTTCGCTCCAAGCTGGA
CTGTATGCACGAACCCCCCGTTCAGTCCGACCGCTGCGCCTTATCCGGTAACTATCGTCTTGAGTCCAAC
CCGGAAAGACATGCAAAAGCACCACTGGCAGCAGCCACTGGTAATTGATTTAGAGGAGTTAGTCTTGAAG
TCATGAGCCGGTTAAGGCTAAACTGAAAGGACAAGTTTTGGTGACTGCGCTCCTCCAAGCCAGTTACCTC
GGTTCAAAGAGTTGGTAGCTCAGAGAACCTTCGAAAAACCGCCCTGCAAGGCGGTTTTTTCGTTTTCAGA
GCAAGAGATTACGCGCAGACCAAAACGATCTCAAGAAGATCATCTTATTAAGGGGTCTGACGCTCAGTGG
AACGAAAACTCACGTTAAGGGATTTTGGTCATGAGATTATCAAAAAGGATCTTCACCTAGATCCTTTTAA
ATTAAAAATGAAGTTTTAAATCAATCTAAAGTATATATGAGTAAACTTGGTCTGACAGTTACCAATGCTT
AATCAGTGAGGCACCTATCTCAGCGATCTGTCTATTTCGTTCATCCATAGTTGCCTGACTCCCCGTCGTG
TAGATAACTACGATACGGGAGGGCTTACCATCTGGCCCCAGTGCTGCAATGATACCGCGAGACCCACGCT
CACCGGCTCCAGATTTATCAGCAATAAACCAGCCAGCCGGAAGGGCCGAGCGCAGAAGTGGTCCTGCAAC
TTTATCCGCCTCCATCCAGTCTATTAATTGTTGCCGGGAAGCTAGAGTAAGTAGTTCGCCAGTTAATAGT
TTGCGCAACGTTGTTGCCATTGCTGCAGGCATCGTGGTGTCACGCTCGTCGTTTGGTATGGCTTCATTCA
GCTCCGGTTCCCAACGATCAAGGCGAGTTACATGATCCCCCATGTTGTGCAAAAAAGCGGTTAGCTCCTT
CGGTCCTCCGATCGTTGTCAGAAGTAAGTTGGCCGCAGTGTTATCACTCATGGTTATGGCAGCACTGCAT
AATTCTCTTACTGTCATGCCATCCGTAAGATGCTTTTCTGTGACTGGTGAGTACTCAACCAAGTCATTCT
GAGAATAGTGTATGCGGCGACCGAGTTGCTCTTGCCCGGCGTCAAC
Features (pLannotate 1.2.2; 17 found; start..end, strand, type, name):
    244..348     -  promoter       AmpR promoter: bla
    429..620     -  CDS            tnpR (fragment): TNR3_ECOLX - Experimental evidence at protein level: Swiss-Prot protein existence level 1. Resolvase catalyzes the resolution (a site-specific recombination) of the cointegrated replicon to yield the final transposition products. From Escherichia coli.
    637..655     +  promoter       T7 promoter: promoter for bacteriophage T7 RNA polymerase
    656..680     +  protein_bind   lac operator: The lac repressor binds to the lac operator to inhibit transcription in E. coli. This inhibition can be relieved by adding lactose or isopropyl-β-D-thiogalactopyranoside (IPTG). lac repressor encoded by lacI
    695..717     +  RBS            RBS: efficient ribosome binding site from bacteriophage T7 gene 10 (Olins and Rangwala, 1989)
    725..1735    +  CDS            rssB: RSSB_ECOLI - Also known as hnr, sprE, ychL. Experimental evidence at protein level: Swiss-Prot protein existence level 1. Regulates the turnover of the sigma S factor (RpoS) by promoting its proteolysis in exponentially growing cells. Acts by binding and delivering RpoS to the ClpXP protease. RssB is not co- degraded with RpoS, but is released from the complex and can initiate a new cycle of RpoS recognition and degradation. In stationary phase, could also act as an anti-sigma factor and reduce the ability of RpoS to activate gene expression. Is also involved in the regulation of the mRNA poly
   1785..1802    +  CDS            9xHis (fragment): 9xHis affinity tag
   1812..1861    +  CDS            SET1 (fragment): solubility-enhancement tag derived from T7 phage gene 10B
   1869..1916    +  terminator     T7 terminator: transcription terminator for bacteriophage T7 RNA polymerase
   1953..2381    +  rep_origin     f1 ori (sequence partly withheld): f1 bacteriophage origin of replication; arrow indicates direction of (+) strand synthesis
   2434..2491    +  promoter       AmpR promoter (fragment): bla
   2500..2760    -  CDS            KanR (fragment): aminoglycoside phosphotransferase; aph(3')-Ia; confers resistance to kanamycin in bacteria or G418 (Geneticin®) in eukaryotes
   2761..3066    -  CDS            KanR (fragment): aminoglycoside phosphotransferase; aph(3')-Ia; confers resistance to kanamycin in bacteria or G418 (Geneticin®) in eukaryotes
   3393..3419    +  misc_feature   bom (fragment): basis of mobility region from pBR322
   3518..3573    -  rep_origin     RSF ori (fragment): Plasmids containing the RSF 1030 origin of replication can be propagated in E. coli cells that contain additional plasmids with compatible origins.
   3661..4206    -  rep_origin     p15A ori: Plasmids containing the medium-copy-number p15A origin of replication can be propagated in E. coli cells that contain a second plasmid with the ColE1 origin.
   4371..243     -  CDS            AmpR (across the origin): β-lactamase; bla; confers resistance to ampicillin, carbenicillin, and related antibiotics
