[The description below was written by a language model from this plasmid's Addgene catalogue record and pLannotate feature annotations shown in this document.]
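Description:
pMS13 is a bacterial expression plasmid built on the pOKD5 backbone that produces a double point mutant (Q254A, N256A) of Escherichia coli RssB. RssB is the response regulator that acts as an adaptor, binding the stationary-phase sigma factor RpoS and delivering it to the ClpXP protease for degradation. The sequenced plasmid is 4,988 nt. It carries an intact β-lactamase gene with its own promoter for ampicillin selection, consistent with the catalogue entry, and a p15A origin, a medium-copy replicon compatible with ColE1-type plasmids, although the catalogue lists copy number as unknown. An f1 origin is also present. The annotation additionally picks up fragments of a kanamycin resistance gene, a tnpR resolvase, an RSF origin and a pBR322 bom region. These appear to be remnants of backbone construction rather than functional elements, and kanamycin is not listed as a selection.

The expression cassette has a pET-like layout: a T7 promoter followed by a lac operator, the phage T7 gene 10 ribosome binding site, the rssB coding sequence and a T7 terminator. Transcription therefore depends on T7 RNA polymerase and is repressible by LacI and inducible with IPTG, which fits the depositor's suggestion of a BL21(DE3) host for protein production. Downstream of rssB the annotation finds a short polyhistidine match, about six residues long, suggesting a C-terminal His tag for affinity purification, though the catalogue entry does not list any tag. A small T7 gene 10B-derived fragment follows it. The associated publication concerns the structural basis of RssB inhibition by a ClpXP antiadaptor, so the plasmid likely supplies recombinant mutant protein for that kind of biochemical or structural work. The record does not state what the two substitutions were designed to test.
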