Addgene plasmid #229474: pMS13
Purpose: Expresses RssB with Q254A & N256A mutation
Depositing lab: Alexandra Deaconescu. Depositing organization: Brown University. Publication: Structural basis for inhibition of a response regulator of sigma(S) stability by a ClpXP antiadaptor. Dorich V, Brugger C, Tripathi A, Hoskins JR, Tong S, Suhanovsky MM, Sastry A, Wickner S, Gottesman S, Deaconescu AM. Genes Dev. 2019 Jun 1;33(11-12):718-732. doi: 10.1101/gad.320168.118. Epub 2019 Apr 11. PubMed 30975721.
Backbone
  Vector backbone: pOKD5
  Backbone size w/o insert (bp): 3787
  Vector type: Bacterial Expression
Growth in bacteria
  Bacterial resistance: Ampicillin, 100 μg/mL
  Growth temperature: 37°C
  Growth strain: DH5alpha
  Growth instructions: The depositing lab recommends alpha-select for plasmid storage and propagation and BL21 DE3 for protein expression.
  Copy number: Unknown
Gene/Insert
  Gene/Insert name: RssB (Q254A, N256A)
  Species: E. coli
  Insert size (bp): 1012
  Mutation: Q254A, N256A
  Promoter: T7
  Cloning method: Other
Terms and licenses: Academic/Nonprofit Terms; Industry Terms: Not Available to Industry
How to cite: pMS13 was a gift from Alexandra Deaconescu (Addgene plasmid # 229474 ; http://n2t.net/addgene:229474 ; RRID:Addgene_229474)
